Addgene plasmid #229993: pBHM2651
Purpose: Carries AID* tag, empty sgRNA, and NEOR marker
Depositing lab: Hiten Madhani. Depositing organization: University of California, San Francisco (UCSF).
Backbone
  Vector backbone: pRS316
  Backbone size w/o insert (bp): 4806
  Total vector size (bp): 8082
  Vector type: Bacterial Expression, Yeast Expression
  Selectable markers: Neomycin (select with G418), URA3
Growth in bacteria
  Bacterial resistance: Ampicillin, 100 μg/mL
  Growth temperature: 37°C
  Growth strain: DH5alpha
  Copy number: High Copy
Gene/Insert
  Gene/Insert name: AID* - empty sgRNA - NEOR
  Insert size (bp): 3255
  Tag / fusion protein: 2xFLAG
Terms and licenses: Academic/Nonprofit Terms; Industry Terms: Not Available to Industry
How to cite: pBHM2651 was a gift from Hiten Madhani (Addgene plasmid # 229993 ; http://n2t.net/addgene:229993 ; RRID:Addgene_229993)
