[The description below was written by a language model from this plasmid's Addgene catalogue record and pLannotate feature annotations shown in this document.]
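Description:
pBHM2651 is an 8.1 kb plasmid built on pRS316, a low-copy yeast–E. coli shuttle vector. In bacteria it replicates from a high-copy ColE1/pUC-type origin and is selected with ampicillin through the β-lactamase gene. An f1 origin and the pBluescript-derived lac promoter/lacZα region, with flanking T3 and T7 promoters, are also retained from the backbone. For Saccharomyces cerevisiae it carries the CEN6/ARS element for stable, centromeric maintenance and the URA3 auxotrophic marker with its own promoter, which can be counterselected with 5-FOA.

The roughly 3.3 kb insert sits between the T3 and T7 promoters and combines three modules. The first is an AID* tag, annotated as a mini-AID degron derived from Arabidopsis IAA17, followed by FLAG epitopes (2xFLAG according to the catalogue entry). This type of degron directs auxin-dependent degradation of a fused protein when the TIR1 F-box protein is present, and the FLAG tags allow detection of the fusion. The second is an "empty" sgRNA cassette containing the Streptococcus pyogenes Cas9 guide RNA scaffold without a targeting spacer, so a user-chosen guide can presumably be added. The third is a neo (NEOR) resistance gene for G418 selection.

The promoters and terminators driving the sgRNA and neo are not annotated, and the record does not name the organism in which the cassette is meant to act. The arrangement suggests use as a template or cloning intermediate for Cas9-assisted tagging of endogenous genes with an auxin-inducible degron, with G418 selecting for integrants, but the stated purpose says only that the plasmid carries these three elements.
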