Features (pLannotate 1.2.2; 22 found; start..end, strand, type, name):
      1..589     +  rep_origin     ori: high-copy-number ColE1/pMB1/pBR322/pUC origin of replication
    772..864     +  CDS            lacI (fragment): lac repressor; lacI; The lac repressor binds to the lac operator to inhibit transcription in E. coli. This inhibition can be relieved by adding lactose or isopropyl-β-D-thiogalactopyranoside (IPTG).
    877..898     +  protein_bind   CAP binding site: CAP binding activates transcription in the presence of cAMP. E. coli catabolite activator protein
    913..943     +  promoter       lac promoter: promoter for the E. coli lac operon
    951..967     +  protein_bind   lac operator: The lac repressor binds to the lac operator to inhibit transcription in E. coli. This inhibition can be relieved by adding lactose or isopropyl-β-D-thiogalactopyranoside (IPTG). lac repressor encoded by lacI
   1012..1030    +  promoter       T3 promoter: promoter for bacteriophage T3 RNA polymerase
   1042..1063    -  misc_feature   MCS (fragment): pBluescript multiple cloning site
   1083..1217    +  CDS            mini-AID (fragment): minimal degron from the auxin-responsive IAA17 protein of Arabidopsis thaliana (Kubota et al., 2013) acts as an auxin-inducible degron (AID) in the presence of TIR1
   1241..1269    +  CDS            5xFLAG (fragment): five tandem FLAG® epitope tags
   2167..2242    -  misc_RNA       gRNA scaffold: guide RNA scaffold for the Streptococcus pyogenes CRISPR/Cas9 system
   2769..3560    -  CDS            neo: KKA2_KLEPN - Also known as kan, nptII. Experimental evidence at protein level: Swiss-Prot protein existence level 1. Resistance to kanamycin, neomycin, paromomycin, ribostamycin, butirosin and gentamicin B. From Klebsiella pneumoniae.
   4358..4376    -  promoter       T7 promoter: promoter for bacteriophage T7 RNA polymerase
   4379..4536    +  CDS            lacZα (fragment): LacZα fragment of β-galactosidase; lacZ fragment
   4540..4968    +  rep_origin     f1 ori (sequence partly withheld): f1 bacteriophage origin of replication; arrow indicates direction of (+) strand synthesis
   4996..5047    -  misc_feature   bom (fragment): basis of mobility region from pBR322
   5126..5929    -  CDS            URA3: orotidine-5'-phosphate decarboxylase, required for uracil biosynthesis; S. cerevisiae URA3; yeast auxotrophic marker, counterselectable with 5-fluoroorotic acid (5-FOA)
   5930..6145    -  promoter       URA3 promoter: S. cerevisiae URA3
   6153..6202    -  misc_feature   bom (fragment): basis of mobility region from pBR322
   6304..6339    -  CDS            rop (fragment): Rop protein, which maintains plasmids at low copy number; rop
   6407..6910    -  misc_feature   CEN/ARS: S. cerevisiae CEN6 centromere fused to an autonomously replicating sequence
   6947..7051    +  promoter       AmpR promoter: bla
   7052..7912    +  CDS            AmpR: β-lactamase; bla; confers resistance to ampicillin, carbenicillin, and related antibiotics
>Addgene plasmid #229993 | pBHM2651 | addgene full sequence | sequence record 461132 | Addgene NGS Result
TTGAGATCCTTTTTTTCTGCGCGTAATCTGCTGCTTGCAAACAAAAAAACCACCGCTACCAGCGGTGGTT
TGTTTGCCGGATCAAGAGCTACCAACTCTTTTTCCGAAGGTAACTGGCTTCAGCAGAGCGCAGATACCAA
ATACTGTTCTTCTAGTGTAGCCGTAGTTAGGCCACCACTTCAAGAACTCTGTAGCACCGCCTACATACCT
CGCTCTGCTAATCCTGTTACCAGTGGCTGCTGCCAGTGGCGATAAGTCGTGTCTTACCGGGTTGGACTCA
AGACGATAGTTACCGGATAAGGCGCAGCGGTCGGGCTGAACGGGGGGTTCGTGCACACAGCCCAGCTTGG
AGCGAACGACCTACACCGAACTGAGATACCTACAGCGTGAGCTATGAGAAAGCGCCACGCTTCCCGAAGG
GAGAAAGGCGGACAGGTATCCGGTAAGCGGCAGGGTCGGAACAGGAGAGCGCACGAGGGAGCTTCCAGGG
GGAAACGCCTGGTATCTTTATAGTCCTGTCGGGTTTCGCCACCTCTGACTTGAGCGTCGATTTTTGTGAT
GCTCGTCAGGGGGGCGGAGCCTATGGAAAAACGCCAGCAACGCGGCCTTTTTACGGTTCCTGGCCTTTTG
CTGGCCTTTTGCTCACATGTTCTTTCCTGCGTTATCCCCTGATTCTGTGGATAACCGTATTACCGCCTTT
GAGTGAGCTGATACCGCTCGCCGCAGCCGAACGACCGAGCGCAGCGAGTCAGTGAGCGAGGAAGCGGAAG
AGCGCCCAATACGCAAACCGCCTCTCCCCGCGCGTTGGCCGATTCATTAATGCAGCTGGCACGACAGGTT
TCCCGACTGGAAAGCGGGCAGTGAGCGCAACGCAATTAATGTGAGTTAGCTCACTCATTAGGCACCCCAG
GCTTTACACTTTATGCTTCCGGCTCGTATGTTGTGTGGAATTGTGAGCGGATAACAATTTCACACAGGAA
ACAGCTATGACCATGATTACGCCAAGCTCGAAATTAACCCTCACTAAAGGGAACAAAAGCTGGTACCGGG
CCCCCCCTCGAGGGGTTCTGGATCCGGAGGTAGTCCTAAAGATCCAGCCAAACCTCCGGCCAAGGCACAA
GTTGTGGGATGGCCACCGGTGAGATCATACCGGAAGAACGTGATGGTTTCCTGCCAAAAATCAAGCGGTG
GCCCGGAGGCGGCGGCGTTCGTGAAGGGGTCAGGGTCAGATTATAAAGATGACGATGACAAGGATTATAA
AGATGACGATGACAAGTAATTACTTATGTAGTGACCCTTCTTACGCGTAATATGCATCGGATGACTGTTG
CTACTTGTGCTTCTTACGTTTTGTGTCTTATTTGCTGATGTATACCTCTGCGCTTCAAAATCTTCATTGC
CGTGATATATCATTCCATGTCGTTTGTCCGTTATTGGATTCCCGATAGTTGTCCGCGAAATCGAATATTT
CTCGGCTGACGACGTCTCTTGCAACAATAAAATGGCCATCACTGTTGAAATTTGCACGAGAGCTATAACT
TGGAATAACCTTCGTTGCTGCTTTATTTTAGTGCTTTCAACTATTTACTCATTCTCAGGTCGCCACCATC
GCATTGATATCGTTCCTTCCATCCTTCCTTTCCTTTAGTCGGTCACGTCTTCCTTAATCCGTCACTCCTT
TTTTCAGTCGTTCCTGGAGATCACCACGAAATAATCTCGACATGCACTGACCATCTCGGTTCTGTGGACT
GTCATGCTAAGAGAGTTCATGTTGTAATAATAGTTTGTTGCATGGAAAGAACGGGGAAAGAAGCAAGAAA
CAGATGTACAGAATTACCGATGTCTCTACGCATCCCTGACCTCGTCCTTCCTACCGCAACCGCACTTCCA
CCTGCTCACACGTCCTCGTTAATGCCTTGAATCTCAGCCACACACTTACCTCGCCTCGACGCTTGTCGGG
CCAGGGCACCCCCTTCATCAACCTGGGAAGAGTTGGCGGGGCAAACGGAGGAGGGATGGGGCAGGAAGAG
GGGGATGGCGCACGTCGAGTGGATTTGGAAGAAAAGGGGTTGGTCGAGGTGGAAGTCGAAGCGAAGATGT
TGAATGTCATGTTTGGGAACGGGGGATCTTTAGAAGACTATGAGATTGAACGAGCTTGATAAAAAAGCAC
CGACTCGGTGCCACTTTTTCAAGTTGATAACGGACTAGCCTTATTTTAACTTGCTATTTCTAGCTCTAAA
ACCTAGGCATGAGGATATCTCGCATCTAGCAACAGTATACCCTGCCGGTGTATGTGCAATTTCCACTTTG
GCGGATAACGGAAGCAAATAAGACGGCGGTCCACGCCGTCTCAGTGTTTTTTTATTTTTTTCCCGTCATC
CATTGTTTTTCTCCTCACCTCTTCATTCTCAACAAATGGTTATAATTATCGGTCACACCTGCAGGTTACC
ATTGTCCTTGCACGTATACTTTGCATGCATGCCGATCAATTTAAAAAATAAATGAACTGTAATAATCATG
CTTTGTTTTTAGTTCTAATGCAAGGGGGATCCACTAGTTGCCATGAAGATCCTGAGGATTCAACGGCGTT
GCTGAGGGTGGGAAGGATGGTATTGTTGTCTGTAGATAGATTAATGGGCATATAATGTCAAAAAAGATGA
TTGACACGATGTCTGTCTCGAATTCGCAGTGTGCTAAAATTGTATCACTTCTCTAATATGTATATATACA
CCCTCTAAGGAAAATTAACCCCTTACCGCCTTCACTCAGAAGAACTCGTCAAGAAGGCGGTAGAAGGCGA
TGCGCTGCGAATCGGGAGCGGCGATACCGTAAAGCACGAGGAAGCGGTCAGCCCATTCGCCGCCAAGCTC
TTCAGCAATATCACGGGTAGCCAACGCTATGTCCTGATAGCGGTCCGCCACACCCAGCCGGCCACAGTCG
ATGAATCCAGAAAAGCGGCCATTTTCCACCATGATATTCGGCAAGCAGGCATCGCCATGGGTCACGACGA
GATCCTCGCCGTCGGGCATGCGCGCCTTGAGCCTGGCGAACAGTTCGGCTGGCGCGAGCCCCTGATGCTC
TTCGTCCAGATCATCCTGATCGACAAGACCGGCTTCCATCCGAGTACGTGCTCGCTCGATGCGATGTTTC
GCTTGGTGGTCGAATGGGCAGGTAGCCGGATCAAGCGTATGCAGCCGCCGCATTGCATCAGCCATGATGG
ATACTTTCTCGGCAGGAGCAAGGTGGGATGACAGGAGATCCTGCCCCGGCACTTCGCCCAATAGCAGCCA
GTCCCTTCCCGCTTCAGTGACAACGTCGAGCACAGCTGCGCAAGGAACGCCCGTCGTGGCCAGCCACGAT
AGCCGCGCTGCCTCGTCCTGCAGTTCATTCAGGGCACCGGACAGGTCGGTCTTGACAAAAAGAACCGGGC
GCCCCTGCGCTGACAGCCGGAACACGGCGGCATCAGAGCAGCCGATTGTCTGTTGTGCCCAGTCATAGCC
GAATAGCCTCTCCACCCAAGCGGCCGGAGAACCTGCGTGCAATCCATCTTGTTCAATCATAGACATGTTG
GGCGAGTTTACTAATGGAAAAAGACAATTAGCAAAGAGGCTGCATATTAGGAGACGCGGTGAAGATTGGG
GAGGACAATAGGGTCCGTGCACCAAAAAGTCCTGACGGCAGCTCTGTTCAACGCACATCCATCTCTTCCA
GCTATGCGTGTGGCACCAGCACGGATGGATTGTTGCACCAAAAGGACAAGGCGAGATGGATGCAGGTCGA
GGCGATGCGGTGCTATCGGCCCTCGTTGTCGAACGCCACGCCGTCCTCTCGGCGACCGTCAATCCTGGAA
GGAAGTGACCAAGCGTGCACCCAGCATCCAGCATCCAACATCCAGCACCCAGCACCTAGCACCCATGATC
CAATGGCCGGCATGCAGATCAGCGTGGGGAGAGCACCATCTAGCAGCCCCTGGCAGGCCCAGCATTGTGC
TCGGATGTGCGATAGGCGGTGGGTGCGATAAGGTGGATTAGTGGAGGATGGAGGACTGAGTGGCGGGCAA
GGGAAGGGGGCGGGAAGATGACTCACCTTGGGCAGTGGGTGGGGGATGCGGTATAGGGGATGTATGTGGA
TGCTGGCGGAGGATAGAAGCTGTAAGCTGAGCTGGTGCCAACGGTGACGCTGTGAGAGTGGTCTCGGCGA
CCCTGACGGCGACTCGGCGTTACCCCGTGTGGCACACCGGACGCGCGTCGAGTGACGTTGCTGCTATTGT
TGTTACCATCATCCTCTCCTCCGACAACCATACACTCAGTGCACACCATGCCACTCGAATCCTGCATGCG
GTGGAGCTCCAATTCGCCCTATAGTGAGTCGTATTACAATTCACTGGCCGTCGTTTTACAACGTCGTGAC
TGGGAAAACCCTGGCGTTACCCAACTTAATCGCCTTGCAGCACATCCCCCTTTCGCCAGCTGGCGTAATA
GCGAAGAGGCCCGCACCGATCGCCCTTCCCAACAGTTGCGCAGCCTGAATGGCGAATGG
[124 nt withheld, positions 4540-4663]
C
[91 nt withheld, positions 4665-4755]
A
[49 nt withheld, positions 4757-4805]
CCTTTGACGTTGGAGTCCACGTTCTTT
[37 nt withheld, positions 4833-4869]
ACCCTATCTCGGTCTATTCTTTTGATTTATAAGGGATTTTGCCGATTTCGGCCTATTGGTTAAAAAATGA
GCTGATTTAACAAAAATTTAACGCGAATTTTAACAAAATATTAACGCTTACAATTTCCTGATGCGGTATT
TTCTCCTTACGCATCTGTGCGGTATTTCACACCGCATAGGGTAATAACTGATATAATTAAATTGAAGCTC
TAATTTGTGAGTTTAGTATACATGCATTTACTTATAATACAGTTTTTTAGTTTTGCTGGCCGCATCTTCT
CAAATATGCTTCCCAGCCTGCTTTTCTGTAACGTTCACCCTCTACCTTAGCATCCCTTCCCTTTGCAAAT
AGTCCTCTTCCAACAATAATAATGTCAGATCCTGTAGAGACCACATCATCCACGGTTCTATACTGTTGAC
CCAATGCGTCTCCCTTGTCATCTAAACCCACACCGGGTGTCATAATCAACCAATCGTAACCTTCATCTCT
TCCACCCATGTCTCTTTGAGCAATAAAGCCGATAACAAAATCTTTGTCGCTCTTCGCAATGTCAACAGTA
CCCTTAGTATATTCTCCAGTAGATAGGGAGCCCTTGCATGACAATTCTGCTAACATCAAAAGGCCTCTAG
GTTCCTTTGTTACTTCTTCTGCCGCCTGCTTCAAACCGCTAACAATACCTGGGCCCACCACACCGTGTGC
ATTCGTAATGTCTGCCCATTCTGCTATTCTGTATACACCCGCAGAGTACTGCAATTTGACTGTATTACCA
ATGTCAGCAAATTTTCTGTCTTCGAAGAGTAAAAAATTGTACTTGGCGGATAATGCCTTTAGCGGCTTAA
CTGTGCCCTCCATGGAAAAATCAGTCAAGATATCCACATGTGTTTTTAGTAAACAAATTTTGGGACCTAA
TGCTTCAACTAACTCCAGTAATTCCTTGGTGGTACGAACATCCAATGAAGCACACAAGTTTGTTTGCTTT
TCGTGCATGATATTAAATAGCTTGGCAGCAACAGGACTAGGATGAGTAGCAGCACGTTCCTTATATGTAG
CTTTCGACATGATTTATCTTCGTTTCCTGCAGGTTTTTGTTCTGTGCAGTTGGGTTAAGAATACTGGGCA
ATTTCATGTTTCTTCAACACTACATATGCGTATATATACCAATCTAAGTCTGTGCTCCTTCCTTCGTTCT
TCCTTCTGTTCGGAGATTACCGAATCAAAAAAATTTCAAGGAAACCGAAATCAAAAAAAAGAATAAAAAA
AAAATGATGAATTGAAAAGGTGGTATGGTGCACTCTCAGTACAATCTGCTCTGATGCCGCATAGTTAAGC
CAGCCCCGACACCCGCCAACACCCGCTGACGCGCCCTGACGGGCTTGTCTGCTCCCGGCATCCGCTTACA
GACAAGCTGTGACCGTCTCCGGGAGCTGCATGTGTCAGAGGTTTTCACCGTCATCACCGAAACGCGCGAG
ACGAAAGGGCCTCGTGATACGCCTATTTTTATAGGTTAATGTCATGATAATAATGGTTTCTTAGACGGAT
CGCTTGCCTGTAACTTACACGCGCCTCGTATCTTTTAATGATGGAATAATTTGGGAATTTACTCTGTGTT
TATTTATTTTTATGTTTTGTATTTGGATTTTAGAAAGTAAATAAAGAAGGTAGAAGAGTTACGGAATGAA
GAAAAAAAAATAAACAAAGGTTTAAAAAATTTCAACAAAAAGCGTACTTTACATATATATTTATTAGACA
AGAAAAGCAGATTAAATAGATATACATTCGATTAACGATAAGTAAAATGTAAAATCACAGGATTTTCGTG
TGTGGTCTTCTACACAGACAAGATGAAACAATTCGGCATTAATACCTGAGAGCAGGAAGAGCAAGATAAA
AGGTAGTATTTGTTGGCGATCCCCCTAGAGTCTTTTACATCTTCGGAAAACAAAAACTATTTTTTCTTTA
ATTTCTTTTTTTACTTTCTATTTTTAATTTATATATTTATATTAAAAAATTTAAATTATAATTATTTTTA
TAGCACGTGATGAAAAGGACCCAGGTGGCACTTTTCGGGGAAATGTGCGCGGAACCCCTATTTGTTTATT
TTTCTAAATACATTCAAATATGTATCCGCTCATGAGACAATAACCCTGATAAATGCTTCAATAATATTGA
AAAAGGAAGAGTATGAGTATTCAACATTTCCGTGTCGCCCTTATTCCCTTTTTTGCGGCATTTTGCCTTC
CTGTTTTTGCTCACCCAGAAACGCTGGTGAAAGTAAAAGATGCTGAAGATCAGTTGGGTGCACGAGTGGG
TTACATCGAACTGGATCTCAACAGCGGTAAGATCCTTGAGAGTTTTCGCCCCGAAGAACGTTTTCCAATG
ATGAGCACTTTTAAAGTTCTGCTATGTGGCGCGGTATTATCCCGTATTGACGCCGGGCAAGAGCAACTCG
GTCGCCGCATACACTATTCTCAGAATGACTTGGTTGAGTACTCACCAGTCACAGAAAAGCATCTTACGGA
TGGCATGACAGTAAGAGAATTATGCAGTGCTGCCATAACCATGAGTGATAACACTGCGGCCAACTTACTT
CTGACAACGATCGGAGGACCGAAGGAGCTAACCGCTTTTTTGCACAACATGGGGGATCATGTAACTCGCC
TTGATCGTTGGGAACCGGAGCTGAATGAAGCCATACCAAACGACGAGCGTGACACCACGATGCCTGTAGC
AATGGCAACAACGTTGCGCAAACTATTAACTGGCGAACTACTTACTCTAGCTTCCCGGCAACAATTAATA
GACTGGATGGAGGCGGATAAAGTTGCAGGACCACTTCTGCGCTCGGCCCTTCCGGCTGGCTGGTTTATTG
CTGATAAATCTGGAGCCGGTGAGCGTGGGTCTCGCGGTATCATTGCAGCACTGGGGCCAGATGGTAAGCC
CTCCCGTATCGTAGTTATCTACACGACGGGGAGTCAGGCAACTATGGATGAACGAAATAGACAGATCGCT
GAGATAGGTGCCTCACTGATTAAGCATTGGTAACTGTCAGACCAAGTTTACTCATATATACTTTAGATTG
ATTTAAAACTTCATTTTTAATTTAAAAGGATCTAGGTGAAGATCCTTTTTGATAATCTCATGACCAAAAT
CCCTTAACGTGAGTTTTCGTTCCACTGAGCGTCAGACCCCGTAGAAAAGATCAAAGGATCTTC
